>Addgene plasmid #79917 | pCMV-EPN-02 | addgene partial sequence | sequence record 161943 | CMV-F 5'-CGCAAATGGGCGGTAGGCGTG-3'
TCTCTGGCTACTAGAGAACCCACTGCTTACTGGCTTATCGAAATTAATACGACTCACTATAGGGAGACCC
AAGCTGGCTAGCGTTTAAACGGGCCCTCTAGAATTATCGATCCGGAGGTACCATGGCTGCGCGTGCGTCC
GGTTCTAAATCTGGCTCCGGCTCTGACTCTGGTAGCAAGATCGAAGAGCTGTTCAAGAAACACAAGATCG
TTGCCGTGCTGCGTGCCAATAGTGTGGAAGAAGCGAAAAAGAAAGCGCTGGCGGTTTTCCTGGGCGGCGT
TCATCTGATTGAAATTACCTTTACCGTGCCGGATGCGGATACCGTGATTAAGGAACTGAGCTTTCTGAAG
GAAATGGGCGCGATTATTGGTGCGGGCACCGTGACCAGCGTGGAGCAGTGCCGTAAAGCGGTGGAAAGTG
GCGCCGAATTCATTGTGAGTCCGCACCTGGACGAGGAAATTAGCCAATTTTGCAAGGAGAAGGGTGTGTT
CTATATGCCAGGCGTTATGACCCCGACCGAACTGGTGAAAGCCATGAAACTGGGCCATACCATCTTAAAA
CTGTTTCCGGGTGAGGTGGTGGGTCCGCAGTTTGTTAAAGCGATGAAAGGTCCGTTTCCGAATGTGAAAT
TTGTGCCAACCGGCGGTGTTAATCTGGACAATGTGTGCGAATGGTTCAAAGCGGGCGTGCTGGCCGTGGG
CGTGGGCAGCGCGTTAGTGAAAGGCACCCCGGTGGAAGTGGCGGAAAAGGCCAAGGCGTTCGTTGAGAAG
ATTCGTGGCTGCACCGAACAGAAACTGATTAGCGAAGAAGATCTGCAGTCTCGTCCGGAACCGACCGCAC
CGCCGGAAGAATCTTTCCGTTCTGGTGTTGAAACCACCACGCCACCGCAAAAACAGGAGCCGATCGACAA
AGAACTGTACCCGCTGACCTCTCTGCGTTCTCTGTTCGGTAACGACCCGTCTTCTCAGTGACTCGAGAAG
CTTGCTAGCAGATCTT
