>Addgene plasmid #79917 | pCMV-EPN-02 | addgene partial sequence | sequence record 161945 | Bglob-pA-R 5'-ttttggcagagggaaaaaga-3'
ACGGGTCGTTACCGAACAGAGAACGCAGAGAGGTCAGCGGGTACAGTTCTTTGTCGATCGGCTCCTGTTT
TTGCGGTGGCGTGGTGGTTTCAACACCAGAACGGAAAGATTCTTCCGGCGGTGCGGTCGGTTCCGGACGA
GACTGCAGATCTTCTTCGCTAATCAGTTTCTGTTCGGTGCAGCCACGAATCTTCTCAACGAACGCCTTGG
CCTTTTCCGCCACTTCCACCGGGGTGCCTTTCACTAACGCGCTGCCCACGCCCACGGCCAGCACGCCCGC
TTTGAACCATTCGCACACATTGTCCAGATTAACACCGCCGGTTGGCACAAATTTCACATTCGGAAACGGA
CCTTTCATCGCTTTAACAAACTGCGGACCCACCACCTCACCCGGAAACAGTTTTAAGATGGTATGGCCCA
GTTTCATGGCTTTCACCAGTTCGGTCGGGGTCATAACGCCTGGCATATAGAACACACCCTTCTCCTTGCA
AAATTGGCTAATTTCCTCGTCCAGGTGCGGACTCACAATGAATTCGGCGCCACTTTCCACCGCTTTACGG
CACTGCTCCACGCTGGTCACGGTGCCCGCACCAATAATCGCGCCCATTTCCTTCAGAAAGCTCAGTTCCT
TAATCACGGTATCCGCATCCGGCACGGTAAAGGTAATTTCAATCAGATGAACGCCGCCCAGGAAAACCGC
CAGCGCTTTCTTTTTCGCTTCTTCCACACTATTGGCACGCAGCACGGCAACGATCTTGTGTTTCTTGAAC
AGCTCTTCGATCTTGCTACCAGAGTCAGAGCCGGAGCCAGATTTAGAACCGGACGCACGCGCAGCCATGG
TACCTCCGGATCGATAATTCTAGAGGGCCCGTTTAAACGCTAGCCAGCTTGGGTCTCCCTATAGTGAGTC
GTATTAATTTCGATAAGCCAGTAAGCAGTGGGTTCTCTAGTTAGCCAGAGAGCTCTGCTTATATAGACCT
CCACCGTA
