>Addgene plasmid #79917 | pCMV-EPN-02 | depositor partial sequence | sequence record 162594 | EPN-02
CTAGAATTATCGATCCGGAGGTACCATGGCTGCGCGTGCGTCCGGTTCTAAATCTGGCTCCGGCTCTGAC
TCTGGTAGCAAGATCGAAGAGCTGTTCAAGAAACACAAGATCGTTGCCGTGCTGCGTGCCAATAGTGTGG
AAGAAGCGAAAAAGAAAGCGCTGGCGGTTTTCCTGGGCGGCGTTCATCTGATTGAAATTACCTTTACCGT
GCCGGATGCGGATACCGTGATTAAGGAACTGAGCTTTCTGAAGGAAATGGGCGCGATTATTGGTGCGGGC
ACCGTGACCAGCGTGGAGCAGTGCCGTAAAGCGGTGGAAAGTGGCGCCGAATTCATTGTGAGTCCGCACC
TGGACGAGGAAATTAGCCAATTTTGCAAGGAGAAGGGTGTGTTCTATATGCCAGGCGTTATGACCCCGAC
CGAACTGGTGAAAGCCATGAAACTGGGCCATACCATCTTAAAACTGTTTCCGGGTGAGGTGGTGGGTCCG
CAGTTTGTTAAAGCGATGAAAGGTCCGTTTCCGAATGTGAAATTTGTGCCAACCGGCGGTGTTAATCTGG
ACAATGTGTGCGAATGGTTCAAAGCGGGCGTGCTGGCCGTGGGCGTGGGCAGCGCGTTAGTGAAAGGCAC
CCCGGTGGAAGTGGCGGAAAAGGCCAAGGCGTTCGTTGAGAAGATTCGTGGCTGCACCGAACAGAAACTG
ATTAGCGAAGAAGATCTGCAGTCTCGTCCGGAACCGACCGCACCGCCGGAAGAATCTTTCCGTTCTGGTG
TTGAAACCACCACGCCACCGCAAAAACAGGAGCCGATCGACAAAGAACTGTACCCGCTGACCTCTCTGCG
TTCTCTGTTCGGTAACGACCCGTCTTCTCAGTGACTCGAGAAGCTTGCTAGCAGATCTT
