[The description below was written by a language model from this plasmid's Addgene catalogue record.]
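Description:
pCMV-EPN-02 is a mammalian expression plasmid built on a pCMV backbone (about 5.4 kb without insert), with the EPN-02 coding sequence cloned between the KpnI and XhoI sites. It is maintained as a high-copy plasmid in E. coli under ampicillin selection and carries a neomycin resistance marker that allows G418 selection of transfected mammalian cells. The backbone name implies that expression is driven by the cytomegalovirus immediate-early promoter, but the record gives no feature table, so the promoter, polyadenylation signal and origins of replication are not explicitly documented. The record also lists bacterial expression as a vector type without stating which elements would support it.

The insert encodes a modular designed protein summarised as Myr1_G2A-12GS-I3-01-myc-Late1. Read from N- to C-terminus, this is a myristoylation signal carrying a G2A substitution, a 12-residue glycine-serine linker, the I3-01 module, a myc epitope tag for detection, and a "Late1" element, a name that suggests a viral late-domain-type motif of the kind that recruits the cellular ESCRT budding machinery. Because N-myristoylation requires the glycine at position 2, the G2A change would generally be expected to abolish lipid modification and hence membrane association. This suggests the construct serves as a membrane-binding-deficient control, although the record does not say so directly. The associated publication concerns designed proteins that induce the formation of nanocage-containing extracellular vesicles, consistent with I3-01 being the self-assembling cage component. The plasmid would therefore be used in transfected mammalian cells to test how membrane targeting contributes to nanocage packaging and release.
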