Addgene plasmid #79917: pCMV-EPN-02
Purpose: Myr1_G2A-12GS-I3-01-myc-Late1
Depositing lab: Neil King. Depositing organization: University of Washington. Publication: Designed proteins induce the formation of nanocage-containing extracellular vesicles. Votteler J, Ogohara C, Yi S, Hsia Y, Nattermann U, Belnap DM, King NP, Sundquist WI. Nature. 2016 Dec 8;540(7632):292-295. doi: 10.1038/nature20607. Epub 2016 Nov 30. PubMed 27919066.
Backbone
  Vector backbone: pCMV
  Backbone size w/o insert (bp): 5443
  Modifications to backbone: Inserts were cloned into the Kpn1 and Xho1 sites
  Vector type: Mammalian Expression, Bacterial Expression
  Selectable markers: Neomycin (select with G418)
Growth in bacteria
  Bacterial resistance: Ampicillin, 100 μg/mL
  Growth temperature: 37°C
  Growth strain: DH5alpha
  Copy number: High Copy
Gene/Insert
  Gene/Insert name: EPN-02
Terms and licenses: Academic/Nonprofit Terms; Industry Terms: Not Available to Industry
How to cite: pCMV-EPN-02 was a gift from Neil King (Addgene plasmid # 79917 ; http://n2t.net/addgene:79917 ; RRID:Addgene_79917)
